Addgene plasmid #128256: pKF-P14MMP2AG-T2APuroR-5h
Purpose: Mammalian positive feedback gene circuit in a Flp-In expression system controlling the PuroR gene. Also called mPF-PuroR.
Depositing lab: Gabor Balazsi. Depositing organization: Stony Brook University. Publication: Role of network-mediated stochasticity in mammalian drug resistance. Farquhar KS, Charlebois DA, Szenk M, Cohen J, Nevozhay D, Balazsi G. Nat Commun. 2019 Jun 24;10(1):2766. doi: 10.1038/s41467-019-10330-w. PubMed 31235692.
Backbone
  Vector backbone: pKF-P14MM2AG5h
  Backbone manufacturer: Custom
  Backbone size w/o insert (bp): 6246
  Total vector size (bp): 6854
  Modifications to backbone: Replaced rtTA::P2A::EGFP with insert.
  Vector type: Mammalian Expression, Synthetic Biology ; Flp-In expression vector
  Selectable markers: Hygromycin
Growth in bacteria
  Bacterial resistance: Ampicillin, 100 μg/mL
  Growth temperature: 37°C
  Growth strain: DH5alpha
  Copy number: High Copy
Gene/Insert
  Gene/Insert name: rtTA-Advanced::P2A::EGFP::T2A::PuroR (alt names: reverse tetracycline Trans Activator (rtTA); EGFP; PuroR)
  Species: Synthetic
  Insert size (bp): 2217
  Promoter: tight TRE promoter
  Cloning method: Restriction Enzyme; 5′ cloning site SacI (not destroyed); 3′ cloning site NotI (not destroyed)
  Sequencing primers: 5′ ATATACGCGTCGAGGCCCTTTC; 3′ GCGGCCGCACCGGTTCAGGCACCGGGCTTGCG
Terms and licenses: Academic/Nonprofit Terms; Industry Terms: Not Available to Industry
Depositor comments: This plasmid encodes a synthetic gene circuit with positive feedback from rtTA activating the tight TRE promoter to control PuroR gene expression in an Flp-In expression vector. The custom backbone is missing the PuroR gene. We used overlap extension to replace the rtTA::P2A::EGFP fragment in the backbone with the new insert. The synthetic gene circuit is also called mPF-PuroR.
How to cite: pKF-P14MMP2AG-T2APuroR-5h was a gift from Gabor Balazsi (Addgene plasmid # 128256 ; http://n2t.net/addgene:128256 ; RRID:Addgene_128256)
