[The description below was written by a language model from this plasmid's Addgene catalogue record and pLannotate feature annotations shown in this document.]
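Description:
pKF-P14MMP2AG-T2APuroR-5h, also called mPF-PuroR, is a 6,854 bp mammalian Flp-In expression vector carrying a synthetic positive-feedback gene circuit that controls puromycin resistance. It is propagated in E. coli through a high-copy ColE1/pUC-type origin with ampicillin selection (AmpR under its bla promoter). Remnants of an f1 origin, an SV40 promoter, a bleomycin-resistance gene and lac regulatory elements are also annotated in the custom backbone. For mammalian use, the plasmid carries a single FRT site placed directly upstream of a hygromycin resistance coding sequence followed by an SV40 poly(A) signal. No complete promoter is annotated ahead of HygR, which fits the usual Flp-In design: FLP-mediated recombination into a genomic FRT landing site supplies the elements needed to express HygR, so hygromycin selects for single-copy, site-specific integrants.

The payload is a single open reading frame driven by the tight TRE promoter (seven tet operators plus a minimal CMV promoter) and terminated by a bGH poly(A) signal. It encodes rtTA-Advanced, EGFP and PuroR, separated by P2A and T2A self-cleaving peptides so that the three proteins are produced from one transcript. The annotation software labels the transactivator as an rtTA3 fragment with VP16-derived minimal activation domains. Because rtTA activates the very promoter that drives it in the presence of doxycycline, the circuit forms a positive feedback loop, with EGFP reporting expression level and puromycin N-acetyltransferase coupled to the same output. The insert replaced the rtTA::P2A::EGFP fragment of the parent backbone. The depositor and sequencing-derived records show the same features, offset only by a different start coordinate. The construct was built to study how network-mediated expression noise influences drug resistance in mammalian cells.
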