Features (pLannotate 1.2.2; 20 found; start..end, strand, type, name):
     28..80      -  misc_feature   bom (fragment): basis of mobility region from pBR322
    256..570     +  promoter       tight TRE promoter: Tet-responsive promoter PTight, consisting of seven tet operator sequences followed by the minimal CMV promoter
    575..1272    +  CDS            rtTA3 (fragment): reverse tetracycline transactivator 3 activates expression from Tet-responsive promoters in the presence of doxycycline
   1202..1312    +  CDS            VP48: 3 tandem repeats of the minimal activation domain of herpes simplex virus VP16 (Cheng et al., 2013)
   1385..2101    +  CDS            EGFP: EGFP is a basic (constitutively fluorescent) green fluorescent protein published in 1996, derived from Aequorea victoria. It is reported to be a rapidly-maturing weak dimer with moderate acid sensitivity.
   2156..2755    +  CDS            PuroR: puromycin N-acetyltransferase; pac from Streptomyces alboniger; confers resistance to puromycin
   2812..3036    +  polyA_signal   bGH poly(A) signal: bovine growth hormone polyadenylation signal
   3040..3061    +  promoter       SV40 promoter (fragment): SV40 enhancer and early promoter
   3082..3315    +  rep_origin     f1 ori (fragment) (sequence partly withheld): f1 bacteriophage origin of replication; arrow indicates direction of (+) strand synthesis
   3320..3367    +  protein_bind   FRT: FLP-mediated recombination occurs in the 8-bp core sequence TCTAGAAA (Turan and Bode, 2011). FLP recombinase from the Saccharomyces cerevisiae 2μ plasmid
   3375..4397    +  CDS            HygR: aminoglycoside phosphotransferase from E. coli; aph(4)-Ia; confers resistance to hygromycin
   4407..4532    +  CDS            ble (fragment): BLE_KLEPN - Experimental evidence at protein level: Swiss-Prot protein existence level 1. Binding protein with a strong affinity to the bleomycin family of antibiotics. Binds to CL990; an antimitotic-antibiotic compound. From Klebsiella pneumoniae.
   4527..4648    +  polyA_signal   SV40 poly(A) signal: SV40 polyadenylation signal
   4721..4737    -  protein_bind   lac operator: The lac repressor binds to the lac operator to inhibit transcription in E. coli. This inhibition can be relieved by adding lactose or isopropyl-β-D-thiogalactopyranoside (IPTG). lac repressor encoded by lacI
   4745..4775    -  promoter       lac promoter: promoter for the E. coli lac operon
   4790..4811    -  protein_bind   CAP binding site: CAP binding activates transcription in the presence of cAMP. E. coli catabolite activator protein
   4824..4916    -  CDS            lacI (fragment): lac repressor; lacI; The lac repressor binds to the lac operator to inhibit transcription in E. coli. This inhibition can be relieved by adding lactose or isopropyl-β-D-thiogalactopyranoside (IPTG).
   5099..5687    -  rep_origin     ori: high-copy-number ColE1/pMB1/pBR322/pUC origin of replication
   5858..6718    -  CDS            AmpR: β-lactamase; bla; confers resistance to ampicillin, carbenicillin, and related antibiotics
   6719..6823    -  promoter       AmpR promoter: bla
>Addgene plasmid #128256 | pKF-P14MMP2AG-T2APuroR-5h | depositor full sequence | sequence record 245677 | pKF-P14MMP2AG-T2APuroR-5h sequence 6854 bps
GACGGATCGGGAGATCTCCCGATCCCCTATGGTGCACTCTCAGTACAATCTGCTCTGATGCCGCATAGTT
AAGCCAGTATCTGCTCCCTGCTTGTGTGTTGGAGGTCGCTGAGTAGTGCGCGAGCAAAATTTAAGCTACA
ACAAGGCAAGGCTTGACCGACAATTGCATGAAGAATCTGCTTAGGGTTAGGCGTTTTGCGCTGCTTCGCG
ATGTACGGGCCAGATATACGCGTCGAGGCCCTTTCGTCTTCACTCGAGTTTACTCCCTATCAGTGATAGA
GAACGTATGTCGAGTTTACTCCCTATCAGTGATAGAGAACGATGTCGAGTTTACTCCCTATCAGTGATAG
AGAACGTATGTCGAGTTTACTCCCTATCAGTGATAGAGAACGTATGTCGAGTTTACTCCCTATCAGTGAT
AGAGAACGTATGTCGAGTTTATCCCTATCAGTGATAGAGAACGTATGTCGAGTTTACTCCCTATCAGTGA
TAGAGAACGTATGTCGAGGTAGGCGTGTACGGTGGGAGGCCTATATAAGCAGAGCTCGTTTAGTGAACCG
TCAGATCGCCTGGAATGTCTAGACTGGACAAGAGCAAAGTCATAAACGGCGCTCTGGAATTACTCAATGG
AGTCGGTATCGAAGGCCTGACGACAAGGAAACTCGCTCAAAAGCTGGGAGTTGAGCAGCCTACCCTGTAC
TGGCACGTGAAGAACAAGCGGGCCCTGCTCGATGCCCTGCCAATCGAGATGCTGGACAGGCATCATACCC
ACTTCTGCCCCCTGGAAGGCGAGTCATGGCAAGACTTTCTGCGGAACAACGCCAAGTCATTCCGCTGTGC
TCTCCTCTCACATCGCGACGGGGCTAAAGTGCATCTCGGCACCCGCCCAACAGAGAAACAGTACGAAACC
CTGGAAAATCAGCTCGCGTTCCTGTGTCAGCAAGGCTTCTCCCTGGAGAACGCACTGTACGCTCTGTCCG
CCGTGGGCCACTTTACACTGGGCTGCGTATTGGAGGAACAGGAGCATCAAGTAGCAAAAGAGGAAAGAGA
GACACCTACCACCGATTCTATGCCCCCACTTCTGAGACAAGCAATTGAGCTGTTCGACCGGCAGGGAGCC
GAACCTGCCTTCCTTTTCGGCCTGGAACTAATCATATGTGGCCTGGAGAAACAGCTAAAGTGCGAAAGCG
GCGGGCCGGCCGACGCCCTTGACGATTTTGACTTAGACATGCTCCCAGCCGATGCCCTTGACGACTTTGA
CCTTGATATGCTGCCTGCTGACGCTCTTGACGATTTTGACCTTGACATGCTCCCCGGGGGAAGCGGAGCT
ACTAACTTCAGCCTGCTGAAGCAGGCTGGAGACGTGGAGGAGAACCCTGGACCTATGGTGAGCAAGGGCG
AGGAGCTGTTCACCGGGGTGGTGCCCATCCTGGTCGAGCTGGACGGCGACGTAAACGGCCACAAGTTCAG
CGTGTCCGGCGAGGGCGAGGGCGATGCCACCTACGGCAAGCTGACCCTGAAGTTCATCTGCACCACCGGC
AAGCTGCCCGTGCCCTGGCCCACCCTCGTGACCACCCTGACCTACGGCGTGCAGTGCTTCAGCCGCTACC
CCGACCACATGAAGCAGCACGACTTCTTCAAGTCCGCCATGCCCGAAGGCTACGTCCAGGAGCGCACCAT
CTTCTTCAAGGACGACGGCAACTACAAGACCCGCGCCGAGGTGAAGTTCGAGGGCGACACCCTGGTGAAC
CGCATCGAGCTGAAGGGCATCGACTTCAAGGAGGACGGCAACATCCTGGGGCACAAGCTGGAGTACAACT
ACAACAGCCACAACGTCTATATCATGGCCGACAAGCAGAAGAACGGCATCAAGGTGAACTTCAAGATCCG
CCACAACATCGAGGACGGCAGCGTGCAGCTCGCCGACCACTACCAGCAGAACACCCCCATCGGCGACGGC
CCCGTGCTGCTGCCCGACAACCACTACCTGAGCACCCAGTCCGCCCTGAGCAAAGACCCCAACGAGAAGC
GCGATCACATGGTCCTGCTGGAGTTCGTGACCGCCGCCGGGATCACTCTCGGCATGGACGAGCTGTACAA
GGAGGGCAGAGGAAGTCTTCTAACATGCGGTGACGTGGAGGAGAATCCCGGCCCTATGACCGAGTACAAG
CCCACGGTGCGCCTCGCCACCCGCGACGACGTCCCCAGGGCCGTACGCACCCTCGCCGCCGCGTTCGCCG
ACTACCCCGCCACGCGCCACACCGTCGATCCGGACCGCCACATCGAGCGGGTCACCGAGCTGCAAGAACT
CTTCCTCACGCGCGTCGGGCTCGACATCGGCAAGGTGTGGGTCGCGGACGACGGCGCCGCGGTGGCGGTC
TGGACCACGCCGGAGAGCGTCGAAGCGGGGGCGGTGTTCGCCGAGATCGGCCCGCGCATGGCCGAGTTGA
GCGGTTCCCGGCTGGCCGCGCAGCAACAGATGGAAGGCCTCCTGGCGCCGCACCGGCCCAAGGAGCCCGC
GTGGTTCCTGGCCACCGTCGGCGTCTCGCCCGACCACCAGGGCAAGGGTCTGGGCAGCGCCGTCGTGCTC
CCCGGAGTGGAGGCGGCCGAGCGCGCCGGGGTGCCCGCCTTCCTGGAGACCTCCGCGCCCCGCAACCTCC
CCTTCTACGAGCGGCTCGGCTTCACCGTCACCGCCGACGTCGAGGTGCCCGAAGGACCGCGCACCTGGTG
CATGACCCGCAAGCCCGGTGCCTGAACCGGTGCGGCCGCTCGAGTCTAGAGGGCCCGTTTAAACCCGCTG
ATCAGCCTCGACTGTGCCTTCTAGTTGCCAGCCATCTGTTGTTTGCCCCTCCCCCGTGCCTTCCTTGACC
CTGGAAGGTGCCACTCCCACTGTCCTTTCCTAATAAAATGAGGAAATTGCATCGCATTGTCTGAGTAGGT
GTCATTCTATTCTGGGGGGTGGGGTGGGGCAGGACAGCAAGGGGGAGGATTGGGAAGACAATAGCAGGCA
TGCTGGGGATGCGGTGGGCTCTATGGCTTCTGAGGCGGAAAGAACCAGCTGGGGCTCTAGGGGGTATCCC
C
[124 nt withheld, positions 3082-3205]
C
[91 nt withheld, positions 3207-3297]
AGGGTGATGGTTCACGTACCTAGAAGTTCCTATTCCGAAGTTCCTATTCTCTAGAAAGTATAGGAACTTC
CTTGGCCAAAAAGCCTGAACTCACCGCGACGTCTGTCGAGAAGTTTCTGATCGAAAAGTTCGACAGCGTC
TCCGACCTGATGCAGCTCTCGGAGGGCGAAGAATCTCGTGCTTTCAGCTTCGATGTAGGAGGGCGTGGAT
ATGTCCTGCGGGTAAATAGCTGCGCCGATGGTTTCTACAAAGATCGTTATGTTTATCGGCACTTTGCATC
GGCCGCGCTCCCGATTCCGGAAGTGCTTGACATTGGGGAATTCAGCGAGAGCCTGACCTATTGCATCTCC
CGCCGTGCACAGGGTGTCACGTTGCAAGACCTGCCTGAAACCGAACTGCCCGCTGTTCTGCAGCCGGTCG
CGGAGGCCATGGATGCGATCGCTGCGGCCGATCTTAGCCAGACGAGCGGGTTCGGCCCATTCGGACCGCA
AGGAATCGGTCAATACACTACATGGCGTGATTTCATATGCGCGATTGCTGATCCCCATGTGTATCACTGG
CAAACTGTGATGGACGACACCGTCAGTGCGTCCGTCGCGCAGGCTCTCGATGAGCTGATGCTTTGGGCCG
AGGACTGCCCCGAAGTCCGGCACCTCGTGCACGCGGATTTCGGCTCCAACAATGTCCTGACGGACAATGG
CCGCATAACAGCGGTCATTGACTGGAGCGAGGCGATGTTCGGGGATTCCCAATACGAGGTCGCCAACATC
TTCTTCTGGAGGCCGTGGTTGGCTTGTATGGAGCAGCAGACGCGCTACTTCGAGCGGAGGCATCCGGAGC
TTGCAGGATCGCCGCGGCTCCGGGCGTATATGCTCCGCATTGGTCTTGACCAACTCTATCAGAGCTTGGT
TGACGGCAATTTCGATGATGCAGCTTGGGCGCAGGGTCGATGCGACGCAATCGTCCGATCCGGAGCCGGG
ACTGTCGGGCGTACACAAATCGCCCGCAGAAGCGCGGCCGTCTGGACCGATGGCTGTGTAGAAGTACTCG
CCGATAGTGGAAACCGACGCCCCAGCACTCGTCCGAGGGCAAAGGAATAGCACGTACTACGAGATTTCGA
TTCCACCGCCGCCTTCTATGAAAGGTTGGGCTTCGGAATCGTTTTCCGGGACGCCGGCTGGATGATCCTC
CAGCGCGGGGATCTCATGCTGGAGTTCTTCGCCCACCCCAACTTGTTTATTGCAGCTTATAATGGTTACA
AATAAAGCAATAGCATCACAAATTTCACAAATAAAGCATTTTTTTCACTGCATTCTAGTTGTGGTTTGTC
CAAACTCATCAATGTATCTTATCATGTCTGTATACCGTCGACCTCTAGCTAGAGCTTGGCGTAATCATGG
TCATAGCTGTTTCCTGTGTGAAATTGTTATCCGCTCACAATTCCACACAACATACGAGCCGGAAGCATAA
AGTGTAAAGCCTGGGGTGCCTAATGAGTGAGCTAACTCACATTAATTGCGTTGCGCTCACTGCCCGCTTT
CCAGTCGGGAAACCTGTCGTGCCAGCTGCATTAATGAATCGGCCAACGCGCGGGGAGAGGCGGTTTGCGT
ATTGGGCGCTCTTCCGCTTCCTCGCTCACTGACTCGCTGCGCTCGGTCGTTCGGCTGCGGCGAGCGGTAT
CAGCTCACTCAAAGGCGGTAATACGGTTATCCACAGAATCAGGGGATAACGCAGGAAAGAACATGTGAGC
AAAAGGCCAGCAAAAGGCCAGGAACCGTAAAAAGGCCGCGTTGCTGGCGTTTTTCCATAGGCTCCGCCCC
CCTGACGAGCATCACAAAAATCGACGCTCAAGTCAGAGGTGGCGAAACCCGACAGGACTATAAAGATACC
AGGCGTTTCCCCCTGGAAGCTCCCTCGTGCGCTCTCCTGTTCCGACCCTGCCGCTTACCGGATACCTGTC
CGCCTTTCTCCCTTCGGGAAGCGTGGCGCTTTCTCATAGCTCACGCTGTAGGTATCTCAGTTCGGTGTAG
GTCGTTCGCTCCAAGCTGGGCTGTGTGCACGAACCCCCCGTTCAGCCCGACCGCTGCGCCTTATCCGGTA
ACTATCGTCTTGAGTCCAACCCGGTAAGACACGACTTATCGCCACTGGCAGCAGCCACTGGTAACAGGAT
TAGCAGAGCGAGGTATGTAGGCGGTGCTACAGAGTTCTTGAAGTGGTGGCCTAACTACGGCTACACTAGA
AGGACAGTATTTGGTATCTGCGCTCTGCTGAAGCCAGTTACCTTCGGAAAAAGAGTTGGTAGCTCTTGAT
CCGGCAAACAAACCACCGCTGGTAGCGGTGGTTTTTTTGTTTGCAAGCAGCAGATTACGCGCAGAAAAAA
AGGATCTCAAGAAGATCCTTTGATCTTTTCTACGGGGTCTGACGCTCAGTGGAACGAAAACTCACGTTAA
GGGATTTTGGTCATGAGATTATCAAAAAGGATCTTCACCTAGATCCTTTTAAATTAAAAATGAAGTTTTA
AATCAATCTAAAGTATATATGAGTAAACTTGGTCTGACAGTTACCAATGCTTAATCAGTGAGGCACCTAT
CTCAGCGATCTGTCTATTTCGTTCATCCATAGTTGCCTGACTCCCCGTCGTGTAGATAACTACGATACGG
GAGGGCTTACCATCTGGCCCCAGTGCTGCAATGATACCGCGAGACCCACGCTCACCGGCTCCAGATTTAT
CAGCAATAAACCAGCCAGCCGGAAGGGCCGAGCGCAGAAGTGGTCCTGCAACTTTATCCGCCTCCATCCA
GTCTATTAATTGTTGCCGGGAAGCTAGAGTAAGTAGTTCGCCAGTTAATAGTTTGCGCAACGTTGTTGCC
ATTGCTACAGGCATCGTGGTGTCACGCTCGTCGTTTGGTATGGCTTCATTCAGCTCCGGTTCCCAACGAT
CAAGGCGAGTTACATGATCCCCCATGTTGTGCAAAAAAGCGGTTAGCTCCTTCGGTCCTCCGATCGTTGT
CAGAAGTAAGTTGGCCGCAGTGTTATCACTCATGGTTATGGCAGCACTGCATAATTCTCTTACTGTCATG
CCATCCGTAAGATGCTTTTCTGTGACTGGTGAGTACTCAACCAAGTCATTCTGAGAATAGTGTATGCGGC
GACCGAGTTGCTCTTGCCCGGCGTCAATACGGGATAATACCGCGCCACATAGCAGAACTTTAAAAGTGCT
CATCATTGGAAAACGTTCTTCGGGGCGAAAACTCTCAAGGATCTTACCGCTGTTGAGATCCAGTTCGATG
TAACCCACTCGTGCACCCAACTGATCTTCAGCATCTTTTACTTTCACCAGCGTTTCTGGGTGAGCAAAAA
CAGGAAGGCAAAATGCCGCAAAAAAGGGAATAAGGGCGACACGGAAATGTTGAATACTCATACTCTTCCT
TTTTCAATATTATTGAAGCATTTATCAGGGTTATTGTCTCATGAGCGGATACATATTTGAATGTATTTAG
AAAAATAAACAAATAGGGGTTCCGCGCACATTTCCCCGAAAAGTGCCACCTGACGTC
