Features (pLannotate 1.2.2; 20 found; start..end, strand, type, name):
     35..732     +  CDS            rtTA3 (fragment): reverse tetracycline transactivator 3 activates expression from Tet-responsive promoters in the presence of doxycycline
    662..772     +  CDS            VP48: 3 tandem repeats of the minimal activation domain of herpes simplex virus VP16 (Cheng et al., 2013)
    845..1561    +  CDS            EGFP: EGFP is a basic (constitutively fluorescent) green fluorescent protein published in 1996, derived from Aequorea victoria. It is reported to be a rapidly-maturing weak dimer with moderate acid sensitivity.
   1616..2215    +  CDS            PuroR: puromycin N-acetyltransferase; pac from Streptomyces alboniger; confers resistance to puromycin
   2272..2496    +  polyA_signal   bGH poly(A) signal: bovine growth hormone polyadenylation signal
   2500..2521    +  promoter       SV40 promoter (fragment): SV40 enhancer and early promoter
   2542..2775    +  rep_origin     f1 ori (fragment) (sequence partly withheld): f1 bacteriophage origin of replication; arrow indicates direction of (+) strand synthesis
   2780..2827    +  protein_bind   FRT: FLP-mediated recombination occurs in the 8-bp core sequence TCTAGAAA (Turan and Bode, 2011). FLP recombinase from the Saccharomyces cerevisiae 2μ plasmid
   2835..3857    +  CDS            HygR: aminoglycoside phosphotransferase from E. coli; aph(4)-Ia; confers resistance to hygromycin
   3867..3992    +  CDS            ble (fragment): BLE_KLEPN - Experimental evidence at protein level: Swiss-Prot protein existence level 1. Binding protein with a strong affinity to the bleomycin family of antibiotics. Binds to CL990; an antimitotic-antibiotic compound. From Klebsiella pneumoniae.
   3987..4108    +  polyA_signal   SV40 poly(A) signal: SV40 polyadenylation signal
   4181..4197    -  protein_bind   lac operator: The lac repressor binds to the lac operator to inhibit transcription in E. coli. This inhibition can be relieved by adding lactose or isopropyl-β-D-thiogalactopyranoside (IPTG). lac repressor encoded by lacI
   4205..4235    -  promoter       lac promoter: promoter for the E. coli lac operon
   4250..4271    -  protein_bind   CAP binding site: CAP binding activates transcription in the presence of cAMP. E. coli catabolite activator protein
   4284..4376    -  CDS            lacI (fragment): lac repressor; lacI; The lac repressor binds to the lac operator to inhibit transcription in E. coli. This inhibition can be relieved by adding lactose or isopropyl-β-D-thiogalactopyranoside (IPTG).
   4559..5147    -  rep_origin     ori: high-copy-number ColE1/pMB1/pBR322/pUC origin of replication
   5318..6178    -  CDS            AmpR: β-lactamase; bla; confers resistance to ampicillin, carbenicillin, and related antibiotics
   6179..6283    -  promoter       AmpR promoter: bla
   6342..6394    -  misc_feature   bom (fragment): basis of mobility region from pBR322
   6570..30      +  promoter       tight TRE promoter (across the origin): Tet-responsive promoter PTight, consisting of seven tet operator sequences followed by the minimal CMV promoter
>Addgene plasmid #128256 | pKF-P14MMP2AG-T2APuroR-5h | addgene full sequence | sequence record 248948 | Addgene NGS Result
AGAGCTCGTTTAGTGAACCGTCAGATCGCCTGGAATGTCTAGACTGGACAAGAGCAAAGTCATAAACGGC
GCTCTGGAATTACTCAATGGAGTCGGTATCGAAGGCCTGACGACAAGGAAACTCGCTCAAAAGCTGGGAG
TTGAGCAGCCTACCCTGTACTGGCACGTGAAGAACAAGCGGGCCCTGCTCGATGCCCTGCCAATCGAGAT
GCTGGACAGGCATCATACCCACTTCTGCCCCCTGGAAGGCGAGTCATGGCAAGACTTTCTGCGGAACAAC
GCCAAGTCATTCCGCTGTGCTCTCCTCTCACATCGCGACGGGGCTAAAGTGCATCTCGGCACCCGCCCAA
CAGAGAAACAGTACGAAACCCTGGAAAATCAGCTCGCGTTCCTGTGTCAGCAAGGCTTCTCCCTGGAGAA
CGCACTGTACGCTCTGTCCGCCGTGGGCCACTTTACACTGGGCTGCGTATTGGAGGAACAGGAGCATCAA
GTAGCAAAAGAGGAAAGAGAGACACCTACCACCGATTCTATGCCCCCACTTCTGAGACAAGCAATTGAGC
TGTTCGACCGGCAGGGAGCCGAACCTGCCTTCCTTTTCGGCCTGGAACTAATCATATGTGGCCTGGAGAA
ACAGCTAAAGTGCGAAAGCGGCGGGCCGGCCGACGCCCTTGACGATTTTGACTTAGACATGCTCCCAGCC
GATGCCCTTGACGACTTTGACCTTGATATGCTGCCTGCTGACGCTCTTGACGATTTTGACCTTGACATGC
TCCCCGGGGGAAGCGGAGCTACTAACTTCAGCCTGCTGAAGCAGGCTGGAGACGTGGAGGAGAACCCTGG
ACCTATGGTGAGCAAGGGCGAGGAGCTGTTCACCGGGGTGGTGCCCATCCTGGTCGAGCTGGACGGCGAC
GTAAACGGCCACAAGTTCAGCGTGTCCGGCGAGGGCGAGGGCGATGCCACCTACGGCAAGCTGACCCTGA
AGTTCATCTGCACCACCGGCAAGCTGCCCGTGCCCTGGCCCACCCTCGTGACCACCCTGACCTACGGCGT
GCAGTGCTTCAGCCGCTACCCCGACCACATGAAGCAGCACGACTTCTTCAAGTCCGCCATGCCCGAAGGC
TACGTCCAGGAGCGCACCATCTTCTTCAAGGACGACGGCAACTACAAGACCCGCGCCGAGGTGAAGTTCG
AGGGCGACACCCTGGTGAACCGCATCGAGCTGAAGGGCATCGACTTCAAGGAGGACGGCAACATCCTGGG
GCACAAGCTGGAGTACAACTACAACAGCCACAACGTCTATATCATGGCCGACAAGCAGAAGAACGGCATC
AAGGTGAACTTCAAGATCCGCCACAACATCGAGGACGGCAGCGTGCAGCTCGCCGACCACTACCAGCAGA
ACACCCCCATCGGCGACGGCCCCGTGCTGCTGCCCGACAACCACTACCTGAGCACCCAGTCCGCCCTGAG
CAAAGACCCCAACGAGAAGCGCGATCACATGGTCCTGCTGGAGTTCGTGACCGCCGCCGGGATCACTCTC
GGCATGGACGAGCTGTACAAGGAGGGCAGAGGAAGTCTTCTAACATGCGGTGACGTGGAGGAGAATCCCG
GCCCTATGACCGAGTACAAGCCCACGGTGCGCCTCGCCACCCGCGACGACGTCCCCAGGGCCGTACGCAC
CCTCGCCGCCGCGTTCGCCGACTACCCCGCCACGCGCCACACCGTCGATCCGGACCGCCACATCGAGCGG
GTCACCGAGCTGCAAGAACTCTTCCTCACGCGCGTCGGGCTCGACATCGGCAAGGTGTGGGTCGCGGACG
ACGGCGCCGCGGTGGCGGTCTGGACCACGCCGGAGAGCGTCGAAGCGGGGGCGGTGTTCGCCGAGATCGG
CCCGCGCATGGCCGAGTTGAGCGGTTCCCGGCTGGCCGCGCAGCAACAGATGGAAGGCCTCCTGGCGCCG
CACCGGCCCAAGGAGCCCGCGTGGTTCCTGGCCACCGTCGGCGTCTCGCCCGACCACCAGGGCAAGGGTC
TGGGCAGCGCCGTCGTGCTCCCCGGAGTGGAGGCGGCCGAGCGCGCCGGGGTGCCCGCCTTCCTGGAGAC
CTCCGCGCCCCGCAACCTCCCCTTCTACGAGCGGCTCGGCTTCACCGTCACCGCCGACGTCGAGGTGCCC
GAAGGACCGCGCACCTGGTGCATGACCCGCAAGCCCGGTGCCTGAACCGGTGCGGCCGCTCGAGTCTAGA
GGGCCCGTTTAAACCCGCTGATCAGCCTCGACTGTGCCTTCTAGTTGCCAGCCATCTGTTGTTTGCCCCT
CCCCCGTGCCTTCCTTGACCCTGGAAGGTGCCACTCCCACTGTCCTTTCCTAATAAAATGAGGAAATTGC
ATCGCATTGTCTGAGTAGGTGTCATTCTATTCTGGGGGGTGGGGTGGGGCAGGACAGCAAGGGGGAGGAT
TGGGAAGACAATAGCAGGCATGCTGGGGATGCGGTGGGCTCTATGGCTTCTGAGGCGGAAAGAACCAGCT
GGGGCTCTAGGGGGTATCCCC
[92 nt withheld, positions 2542-2633]
CTCGCTTTCTTCCCTTCCTTTCTCGCCACGTTC
[91 nt withheld, positions 2667-2757]
AGGGTGATGGTTCACGTACCTAGAAGTTCCTATTCCGAAGTTCCTATTCTCTAGAAAGTATAGGAACTTC
CTTGGCCAAAAAGCCTGAACTCACCGCGACGTCTGTCGAGAAGTTTCTGATCGAAAAGTTCGACAGCGTC
TCCGACCTGATGCAGCTCTCGGAGGGCGAAGAATCTCGTGCTTTCAGCTTCGATGTAGGAGGGCGTGGAT
ATGTCCTGCGGGTAAATAGCTGCGCCGATGGTTTCTACAAAGATCGTTATGTTTATCGGCACTTTGCATC
GGCCGCGCTCCCGATTCCGGAAGTGCTTGACATTGGGGAATTCAGCGAGAGCCTGACCTATTGCATCTCC
CGCCGTGCACAGGGTGTCACGTTGCAAGACCTGCCTGAAACCGAACTGCCCGCTGTTCTGCAGCCGGTCG
CGGAGGCCATGGATGCGATCGCTGCGGCCGATCTTAGCCAGACGAGCGGGTTCGGCCCATTCGGACCGCA
AGGAATCGGTCAATACACTACATGGCGTGATTTCATATGCGCGATTGCTGATCCCCATGTGTATCACTGG
CAAACTGTGATGGACGACACCGTCAGTGCGTCCGTCGCGCAGGCTCTCGATGAGCTGATGCTTTGGGCCG
AGGACTGCCCCGAAGTCCGGCACCTCGTGCACGCGGATTTCGGCTCCAACAATGTCCTGACGGACAATGG
CCGCATAACAGCGGTCATTGACTGGAGCGAGGCGATGTTCGGGGATTCCCAATACGAGGTCGCCAACATC
TTCTTCTGGAGGCCGTGGTTGGCTTGTATGGAGCAGCAGACGCGCTACTTCGAGCGGAGGCATCCGGAGC
TTGCAGGATCGCCGCGGCTCCGGGCGTATATGCTCCGCATTGGTCTTGACCAACTCTATCAGAGCTTGGT
TGACGGCAATTTCGATGATGCAGCTTGGGCGCAGGGTCGATGCGACGCAATCGTCCGATCCGGAGCCGGG
ACTGTCGGGCGTACACAAATCGCCCGCAGAAGCGCGGCCGTCTGGACCGATGGCTGTGTAGAAGTACTCG
CCGATAGTGGAAACCGACGCCCCAGCACTCGTCCGAGGGCAAAGGAATAGCACGTACTACGAGATTTCGA
TTCCACCGCCGCCTTCTATGAAAGGTTGGGCTTCGGAATCGTTTTCCGGGACGCCGGCTGGATGATCCTC
CAGCGCGGGGATCTCATGCTGGAGTTCTTCGCCCACCCCAACTTGTTTATTGCAGCTTATAATGGTTACA
AATAAAGCAATAGCATCACAAATTTCACAAATAAAGCATTTTTTTCACTGCATTCTAGTTGTGGTTTGTC
CAAACTCATCAATGTATCTTATCATGTCTGTATACCGTCGACCTCTAGCTAGAGCTTGGCGTAATCATGG
TCATAGCTGTTTCCTGTGTGAAATTGTTATCCGCTCACAATTCCACACAACATACGAGCCGGAAGCATAA
AGTGTAAAGCCTGGGGTGCCTAATGAGTGAGCTAACTCACATTAATTGCGTTGCGCTCACTGCCCGCTTT
CCAGTCGGGAAACCTGTCGTGCCAGCTGCATTAATGAATCGGCCAACGCGCGGGGAGAGGCGGTTTGCGT
ATTGGGCGCTCTTCCGCTTCCTCGCTCACTGACTCGCTGCGCTCGGTCGTTCGGCTGCGGCGAGCGGTAT
CAGCTCACTCAAAGGCGGTAATACGGCTATCCACAGAATCAGGGGATAACGCAGGAAAGAACATGTGAGC
AAAAGGCCAGCAAAAGGCCAGGAACCGTAAAAAGGCCGCGTTGCTGGCGTTTTTCCATAGGCTCCGCCCC
CCTGACGAGCATCACAAAAATCGACGCTCAAGTCAGAGGTGGCGAAACCCGACAGGACTATAAAGATACC
AGGCGTTTCCCCCTGGAAGCTCCCTCGTGCGCTCTCCTGTTCCGACCCTGCCGCTTACCGGATACCTGTC
CGCCTTTCTCCCTTCGGGAAGCGTGGCGCTTTCTCATAGCTCACGCTGTAGGTATCTCAGTTCGGTGTAG
GTCGTTCGCTCCAAGCTGGGCTGTGTGCACGAACCCCCCGTTCAGCCCGACCGCTGCGCCTTATCCGGTA
ACTATCGTCTTGAGTCCAACCCGGTAAGACACGACTTATCGCCACTGGCAGCAGCCACTGGTAACAGGAT
TAGCAGAGCGAGGTATGTAGGCGGTGCTACAGAGTTCTTGAAGTGGTGGCCTAACTACGGCTACACTAGA
AGAACAGTATTTGGTATCTGCGCTCTGCTGAAGCCAGTTACCTTCGGAAAAAGAGTTGGTAGCTCTTGAT
CCGGCAAACAAACCACCGCTGGTAGCGGTGGTTTTTTTGTTTGCAAGCAGCAGATTACGCGCAGAAAAAA
AGGATCTCAAGAAGATCCTTTGATCTTTTCTACGGGGTCTGACGCTCAGTGGAACGAAAACTCACGTTAA
GGGATTTTGGTCATGAGATTATCAAAAAGGATCTTCACCTAGATCCTTTTAAATTAAAAATGAAGTTTTA
AATCAATCTAAAGTATATATGAGTAAACTTGGTCTGACAGTTACCAATGCTTAATCAGTGAGGCACCTAT
CTCAGCGATCTGTCTATTTCGTTCATCCATAGTTGCCTGACTCCCCGTCGTGTAGATAACTACGATACGG
GAGGGCTTACCATCTGGCCCCAGTGCTGCAATGATACCGCGAGACCCACGCTCACCGGCTCCAGATTTAT
CAGCAATAAACCAGCCAGCCGGAAGGGCCGAGCGCAGAAGTGGTCCTGCAACTTTATCCGCCTCCATCCA
GTCTATTAATTGTTGCCGGGAAGCTAGAGTAAGTAGTTCGCCAGTTAATAGTTTGCGCAACGTTGTTGCC
ATTGCTACAGGCATCGTGGTGTCACGCTCGTCGTTTGGTATGGCTTCATTCAGCTCCGGTTCCCAACGAT
CAAGGCGAGTTACATGATCCCCCATGTTGTGCAAAAAAGCGGTTAGCTCCTTCGGTCCTCCGATCGTTGT
CAGAAGTAAGTTGGCCGCAGTGTTATCACTCATGGTTATGGCAGCACTGCATAATTCTCTTACTGTCATG
CCATCCGTAAGATGCTTTTCTGTGACTGGTGAGTACTCAACCAAGTCATTCTGAGAATAGTGTATGCGGC
GACCGAGTTGCTCTTGCCCGGCGTCAATACGGGATAATACCGCGCCACATAGCAGAACTTTAAAAGTGCT
CATCATTGGAAAACGTTCTTCGGGGCGAAAACTCTCAAGGATCTTACCGCTGTTGAGATCCAGTTCGATG
TAACCCACTCGTGCACCCAACTGATCTTCAGCATCTTTTACTTTCACCAGCGTTTCTGGGTGAGCAAAAA
CAGGAAGGCAAAATGCCGCAAAAAAGGGAATAAGGGCGACACGGAAATGTTGAATACTCATACTCTTCCT
TTTTCAATATTATTGAAGCATTTATCAGGGTTATTGTCTCATGAGCGGATACATATTTGAATGTATTTAG
AAAAATAAACAAATAGGGGTTCCGCGCACATTTCCCCGAAAAGTGCCACCTGACGTCGACGGATCGGGAG
ATCTCCCGATCCCCTATGGTGCACTCTCAGTACAATCTGCTCTGATGCCGCATAGTTAAGCCAGTATCTG
CTCCCTGCTTGTGTGTTGGAGGTCGCTGAGTAGTGCGCGAGCAAAATTTAAGCTACAACAAGGCAAGGCT
TGACCGACAATTGCATGAAGAATCTGCTTAGGGTTAGGCGTTTTGCGCTGCTTCGCGATGTACGGGCCAG
ATATACGCGTCGAGGCCCTTTCGTCTTCACTCGAGTTTACTCCCTATCAGTGATAGAGAACGTATGTCGA
GTTTACTCCCTATCAGTGATAGAGAACGATGTCGAGTTTACTCCCTATCAGTGATAGAGAACGTATGTCG
AGTTTACTCCCTATCAGTGATAGAGAACGTATGTCGAGTTTACTCCCTATCAGTGATAGAGAACGTATGT
CGAGTTTATCCCTATCAGTGATAGAGAACGTATGTCGAGTTTACTCCCTATCAGTGATAGAGAACGTATG
TCGAGGTAGGCGTGTACGGTGGGAGGCCTATATAAGC
